>Addgene plasmid #170330 | pESUMO-hRORg1 | addgene full sequence | sequence record 335150 | Addgene NGS Result
TAATACGACTCACTATAGGGGAATTGTGAGCGGATAACAATTCCCCTCTAGAAATAATTTTGTTTAACTT
TAAGAAGGAGATATACCATGGGTCATCACCATCATCATCACGGGTCCCTGCAGGACTCAGAAGTCAATCA
AGAAGCTAAGCCAGAGGTCAAGCCAGAAGTCAAGCCTGAGACTCACATCAATTTAAAGGTGTCCGATGGA
TCTTCAGAGATCTTCTTCAAGATCAAAAAGACCACTCCTTTAAGAAGGCTGATGGAAGCGTTCGCTAAAA
GACAGGGTAAGGAAATGGACTCCTTAAGATTCTTGTACGACGGTATTAGAATTCAAGCTGATCAGGCCCC
TGAAGATTTGGACATGGAGGATAACGATATTATTGAGGCTCACCGCGAACAGATTGGAGGTATGGATCGT
GCGCCGCAGCGTCAGCATCGTGCGAGCCGCGAACTGCTGGCGGCGAAAAAAACCCATACCAGCCAGATTG
AAGTGATCCCGTGCAAGATTTGCGGTGATAAAAGCAGCGGTATCCACTACGGCGTTATTACCTGCGAGGG
TTGCAAGGGCTTCTTTCGTCGTAGCCAGCGTTGCAACGCGGCGTATAGCTGCACCCGTCAGCAAAACTGC
CCGATCGACCGTACCAGCCGTAACCGTTGCCAACACTGCCGTCTGCAGAAGTGCCTGGCGCTGGGTATGA
GCCGTGATGCGGTGAAATTCGGCCGTATGAGCAAGAAACAGCGTGACAGCCTGCACGCGGAAGTGCAAAA
GCAGCTGCAGCAACGTCAGCAACAGCAACAGGAACCGGTGGTTAAAACCCCGCCGGCGGGTGCGCAGGGT
GCGGACACCCTGACCTACACCCTGGGTCTGCCGGATGGTCAACTGCCGCTGGGTAGCAGCCCGGACCTGC
CGGAAGCGAGCGCGTGCCCGCCGGGCCTGCTGAAGGCGAGCGGTAGCGGCCCGAGCTATAGCAACAACCT
GGCGAAAGCGGGTCTGAACGGTGCGAGCTGCCACCTGGAGTACAGCCCGGAACGTGGTAAAGCGGAGGGC
CGTGAAAGCTTCTATAGCACCGGTAGCCAACTGACCCCGGATCGTTGCGGCCTGCGTTTTGAGGAACACC
GTCATCCGGGTCTGGGTGAACTGGGTCAAGGTCCGGACAGCTACGGTAGCCCGAGCTTCCGTAGCACCCC
GGAAGCGCCGTATGCGAGCCTGACCGAGATCGAACACCTGGTGCAGAGCGTTTGCAAGAGCTACCGTGAA
ACCTGCCAACTGCGTCTGGAAGATCTGCTGCGTCAGCGTAGCAACATTTTTAGCCGTGAGGAAGTGACCG
GTTACCAACGTAAAAGCATGTGGGAGATGTGGGAACGTTGCGCGCACCACCTGACCGAGGCGATCCAGTA
TGTGGTTGAATTCGCGAAGCGTCTGAGCGGTTTTATGGAGCTGTGCCAAAACGATCAGATTGTGCTGCTG
AAAGCGGGCGCGATGGAAGTGGTTCTGGTTCGTATGTGCCGTGCGTACAACGCGGACAACCGTACCGTTT
TCTTTGAGGGCAAGTATGGTGGCATGGAACTGTTCCGTGCGCTGGGCTGCAGCGAGCTGATCAGCAGCAT
TTTCGATTTTAGCCACAGCCTGAGCGCGCTGCACTTTAGCGAGGACGAAATCGCGCTGTACACCGCGCTG
GTGCTGATTAACGCGCACCGTCCGGGTCTGCAAGAGAAGCGTAAAGTTGAACAACTGCAGTATAACCTGG
AGCTGGCGTTTCACCACCACCTGTGCAAGACCCACCGTCAGAGCATTCTGGCGAAACTGCCGCCGAAGGG
CAAACTGCGTAGCCTGTGCAGCCAACACGTGGAACGTCTGCAAATCTTCCAGCACCTGCACCCGATTGTG
GTTCAGGCGGCGTTTCCGCCGCTGTATAAGGAACTGTTTAGCACCGAAACCGAGAGCCCGGTTGGCCTGA
GCAAGTGATAATCTAGAGGATCCGAATTCGAGCTCCGTCGACAAGCTTGCGGCCGCACTCGAGCACCACC
ACCACCACCACTGAGATCCGGCTGCTAACAAAGCCCGAAAGGAAGCTGAGTTGGCTGCTGCCACCGCTGA
GCAATAACTAGCATAACCCCTTGGGGCCTCTAAACGGGTCTTGAGGGGTTTTTTGCTGAAAGGAGGAACT
ATATCCGGATTGGCGAATGGG
[124 nt withheld, positions 2192-2315]
C
[91 nt withheld, positions 2317-2407]
A
[49 nt withheld, positions 2409-2457]
CCTTTGACGTTGGAGTCCACGTTCTTT
[37 nt withheld, positions 2485-2521]
ACCCTATCTCGGTCTATTCTTTTGATTTATAAGGGATTTTGCCGATTTCGGCCTATTGGTTAAAAAATGA
GCTGATTTAACAAAAATTTAACGCGAATTTTAACAAAATATTAACGCTTACAATTTAGGTGGCACTTTTC
GGGGAAATGTGCGCGGAACCCCTATTTGTTTATTTTTCTAAATACATTCAAATATGTATCCGCTCATGAG
ACAATAACCCTGATAAATGCTTCAATAATATTGAAAAAGGAAGAGTATGAGTATTCAACATTTCCGTGTC
GCCCTTATTCCCTTTTTTGCGGCATTTTGCCTTCCTGTTTTTGCTCACCCAGAAACGCTGGTGAAAGTAA
AAGATGCTGAAGATCAGTTGGGTGCACGAGTGGGTTACATCGAACTGGATCTCAACAGCGGTAAGATCCT
TGAGAGTTTTCGCCCCGAAGAACGTTTTCCAATGATGAGCACTTTTAAAGTTCTGCTATGTGGCGCGGTA
TTATCCCGTATTGACGCCGGGCAAGAGCAACTCGGTCGCCGCATACACTATTCTCAGAATGACTTGGTTG
AGTACTCACCAGTCACAGAAAAGCATCTTACGGATGGCATGACAGTAAGAGAATTATGCAGTGCTGCCAT
AACCATGAGTGATAACACTGCGGCCAACTTACTTCTGACAACGATCGGAGGACCGAAGGAGCTAACCGCT
TTTTTGCACAACATGGGGGATCATGTAACTCGCCTTGATCGTTGGGAACCGGAGCTGAATGAAGCCATAC
CAAACGACGAGCGTGACACCACGATGCCTGCAGCAATGGCAACAACGTTGCGCAAACTATTAACTGGCGA
ACTACTTACTCTAGCTTCCCGGCAACAATTAATAGACTGGATGGAGGCGGATAAAGTTGCAGGACCACTT
CTGCGCTCGGCCCTTCCGGCTGGCTGGTTTATTGCTGATAAATCTGGAGCCGGTGAGCGTGGTTCTCGCG
GTATCATTGCAGCACTGGGGCCAGATGGTAAGCCCTCCCGTATCGTAGTTATCTACACGACGGGGAGTCA
GGCAACTATGGATGAACGAAATAGACAGATCGCTGAGATAGGTGCCTCACTGATTAAGCATTGGTAACTG
TCAGACCAAGTTTACTCATATATACTTTAGATTGATTTAAAACTTCATTTTTAATTTAAAAGGATCTAGG
TGAAGATCCTTTTTGATAATCTCATGACCAAAATCCCTTAACGTGAGTTTTCGTTCCACTGAGCGTCAGA
CCCCGTAGAAAAGATCAAAGGATCTTCTTGAGATCCTTTTTTTCTGCGCGTAATCTGCTGCTTGCAAACA
AAAAAACCACCGCTACCAGCGGTGGTTTGTTTGCCGGATCAAGAGCTACCAACTCTTTTTCCGAAGGTAA
CTGGCTTCAGCAGAGCGCAGATACCAAATACTGTCCTTCTAGTGTAGCCGTAGTTAGGCCACCACTTCAA
GAACTCTGTAGCACCGCCTACATACCTCGCTCTGCTAATCCTGTTACCAGTGGCTGCTGCCAGTGGCGAT
AAGTCGTGTCTTACCGGGTTGGACTCAAGACGATAGTTACCGGATAAGGCGCAGCGGTCGGGCTGAACGG
GGGGTTCGTGCACACAGCCCAGCTTGGAGCGAACGACCTACACCGAACTGAGATACCTACAGCGTGAGCT
ATGAGAAAGCGCCACGCTTCCCGAAGGGAGAAAGGCGGACAGGTATCCGGTAAGCGGCAGGGTCGGAACA
GGAGAGCGCACGAGGGAGCTTCCAGGGGGAAACGCCTGGTATCTTTATAGTCCTGTCGGGTTTCGCCACC
TCTGACTTGAGCGTCGATTTTTGTGATGCTCGTCAGGGGGGCGGAGCCTATGGAAAAACGCCAGCAACGC
GGCCTTTTTACGGTTCCTGGCCTTTTGCTGGCCTTTTGCTCACATGTTCTTTCCTGCGTTATCCCCTGAT
TCTGTGGATAACCGTATTACCGCCTTTGAGTGAGCTGATACCGCTCGCCGCAGCCGAACGACCGAGCGCA
GCGAGTCAGTGAGCGAGGAAGCGGAAGAGCGCCTGATGCGGTATTTTCTCCTTACGCATCTGTGCGGTAT
TTCACACCGCAATGGTGCACTCTCAGTACAATCTGCTCTGATGCCGCATAGTTAAGCCAGTATACACTCC
GCTATCGCTACGTGACTGGGTCATGGCTGCGCCCCGACACCCGCCAACACCCGCTGACGCGCCCTGACGG
GCTTGTCTGCTCCCGGCATCCGCTTACAGACAAGCTGTGACCGTCTCCGGGAGCTGCATGTGTCAGAGGT
TTTCACCGTCATCACCGAAACGCGCGAGGCAGCTGCGGTAAAGCTCATCAGCGTGGTCGTGAAGCGATTC
ACAGATGTCTGCCTGTTCATCCGCGTCCAGCTCGTTGAGTTTCTCCAGAAGCGTTAATGTCTGGCTTCTG
ATAAAGCGGGCCATGTTAAGGGCGGTTTTTTCCTGTTTGGTCACTGATGCCTCCGTGTAAGGGGGATTTC
TGTTCATGGGGGTAATGATACCGATGAAACGAGAGAGGATGCTCACGATACGGGTTACTGATGATGAACA
TGCCCGGTTACTGGAACGTTGTGAGGGTAAACAACTGGCGGTATGGATGCGGCGGGACCAGAGAAAAATC
ACTCAGGGTCAATGCCAGCGCTTCGTTAATACAGATGTAGGTGTTCCACAGGGTAGCCAGCAGCATCCTG
CGATGCAGATCCGGAACATAATGGTGCAGGGCGCTGACTTCCGCGTTTCCAGACTTTACGAAACACGGAA
ACCGAAGACCATTCATGTTGTTGCTCAGGTCGCAGACGTTTTGCAGCAGCAGTCGCTTCACGTTCGCTCG
CGTATCGGTGATTCATTCTGCTAACCAGTAAGGCAACCCCGCCAGCCTAGCCGGGTCCTCAACGACAGGA
GCACGATCATGCGCACCCGTGGGGCCGCCATGCCGGCGATAATGGCCTGCTTCTCGCCGAAACGTTTGGT
GGCGGGACCAGTGACGAAGGCTTGAGCGAGGGCGTGCAAGATTCCGAATACCGCAAGCGACAGGCCGATC
ATCGTCGCGCTCCAGCGAAAGCGGTCCTCGCCGAAAATGACCCAGAGCGCTGCCGGCACCTGTCCTACGA
GTTGCATGATAAAGAAGACAGTCATAAGTGCGGCGACGATAGTCATGCCCCGCGCCCACCGGAAGGAGCT
GACTGGGTTGAAGGCTCTCAAGGGCATCGGTCGAGATCCCGGTGCCTAATGAGTGAGCTAACTTACATTA
ATTGCGTTGCGCTCACTGCCCGCTTTCCAGTCGGGAAACCTGTCGTGCCAGCTGCATTAATGAATCGGCC
AACGCGCGGGGAGAGGCGGTTTGCGTATTGGGCGCCAGGGTGGTTTTTCTTTTCACCAGTGAGACGGGCA
ACAGCTGATTGCCCTTCACCGCCTGGCCCTGAGAGAGTTGCAGCAAGCGGTCCACGCTGGTTTGCCCCAG
CAGGCGAAAATCCTGTTTGATGGTGGTTAACGGCGGGATATAACATGAGCTGTCTTCGGTATCGTCGTAT
CCCACTACCGAGATATCCGCACCAACGCGCAGCCCGGACTCGGTAATGGCGCGCATTGCGCCCAGCGCCA
TCTGATCGTTGGCAACCAGCATCGCAGTGGGAACGATGCCCTCATTCAGCATTTGCATGGTTTGTTGAAA
ACCGGACATGGCACTCCAGTCGCCTTCCCGTTCCGCTATCGGCTGAATTTGATTGCGAGTGAGATATTTA
TGCCAGCCAGCCAGACGCAGACGCGCCGAGACAGAACTTAATGGGCCCGCTAACAGCGCGATTTGCTGGT
GACCCAATGCGACCAGATGCTCCACGCCCAGTCGCGTACCGTCTTCATGGGAGAAAATAATACTGTTGAT
GGGTGTCTGGTCAGAGACATCAAGAAATAACGCCGGAACATTAGTGCAGGCAGCTTCCACAGCAATGGCA
TCCTGGTCATCCAGCGGATAGTTAATGATCAGCCCACTGACGCGTTGCGCGAGAAGATTGTGCACCGCCG
CTTTACAGGCTTCGACGCCGCTTCGTTCTACCATCGACACCACCACGCTGGCACCCAGTTGATCGGCGCG
AGATTTAATCGCCGCGACAATTTGCGACGGCGCGTGCAGGGCCAGACTGGAGGTGGCAACGCCAATCAGC
AACGACTGTTTGCCCGCCAGTTGTTGTGCCACGCGGTTGGGAATGTAATTCAGCTCCGCCATCGCCGCTT
CCACTTTTTCCCGCGTTTTCGCAGAAACGTGGCTGGCCTGGTTCACCACGCGGGAAACGGTCTGATAAGA
GACACCGGCATACTCTGCGACATCGTATAACGTTACTGGTTTCACATTCACCACCCTGAATTGACTCTCT
TCCGGGCGCTATCATGCCATACCGCGAAAGGTTTTGCGCCATTCGATGGTGTCCGGGATCTCGACGCTCT
CCCTTATGCGACTCCTGCATTAGGAAGCAGCCCAGTAGTAGGTTGAGGCCGTTGAGCACCGCCGCCGCAA
GGAATGGTGCATGCAAGGAGATGGCGCCCAACAGTCCCCCGGCCACGGGGCCTGCCACCATACCCACGCC
GAAACAAGCGCTCATGAGCCCGAAGTGGCGAGCCCGATCTTCCCCATCGGTGATGTCGGCGATATAGGCG
CCAGCAACCGCACCTGTGGCGCCGGTGATGCCGGCCACGATGCGTCCGGCGTAGAGGATCGAGATCTCGA
TCCCGCGAAAT
Features (pLannotate 1.2.2; 20 found; start..end, strand, type, name):
      1..19      +  promoter       T7 promoter: promoter for bacteriophage T7 RNA polymerase
     20..44      +  protein_bind   lac operator: The lac repressor binds to the lac operator to inhibit transcription in E. coli. This inhibition can be relieved by adding lactose or isopropyl-β-D-thiogalactopyranoside (IPTG). lac repressor encoded by lacI
     59..81      +  RBS            RBS: efficient ribosome binding site from bacteriophage T7 gene 10 (Olins and Rangwala, 1989)
    124..411     +  CDS            SUMO: cleavable ubiquitin-like protein tag; S. cerevisiae SMT3 (truncated and modified); modified to prevent cleavage by eukaryotic SUMO proteases
    412..1965    +  CDS            RORC: RORG_HUMAN - Also known as NR1F3, RORG, RZRG. Experimental evidence at protein level: Swiss-Prot protein existence level 1. [Isoform 2]: Essential for thymopoiesis and the development of several secondary lymphoid tissues, including lymph nodes and Peyer's patches. Required for the generation of LTi (lymphoid tissue inducer) cells. Regulates thymocyte survival through DNA-binding on ROREs of target gene promoter regions and recruitment of coactivaros via the AF-2. Also plays a key role, downstream of IL6 and TGFB and synergistically with RORA, for lineage specification of uncommitted CD4(+) T-
   2024..2041    +  CDS            9xHis (fragment): 9xHis affinity tag
   2051..2100    +  CDS            SET1 (fragment): solubility-enhancement tag derived from T7 phage gene 10B
   2108..2155    +  terminator     T7 terminator: transcription terminator for bacteriophage T7 RNA polymerase
   2192..2620    +  rep_origin     f1 ori (sequence partly withheld): f1 bacteriophage origin of replication; arrow indicates direction of (+) strand synthesis
   2673..2777    +  promoter       AmpR promoter: bla
   2778..3638    +  CDS            AmpR: β-lactamase; bla; confers resistance to ampicillin, carbenicillin, and related antibiotics
   3809..4397    +  rep_origin     ori: high-copy-number ColE1/pMB1/pBR322/pUC origin of replication
   4583..4722    -  misc_feature   bom: basis of mobility region from pBR322
   4824..5015    -  CDS            rop: Rop protein, which maintains plasmids at low copy number; rop
   5032..5412    +  CDS            YPB1_ECOLX: Protein predicted: Swiss-Prot protein existence level 4. From Escherichia coli.
   5484..5775    -  CDS            TcR (fragment): tetracycline efflux protein; tet; confers resistance to tetracycline
   5790..5811    -  protein_bind   CAP binding site: CAP binding activates transcription in the presence of cAMP. E. coli catabolite activator protein
   5824..6906    -  CDS            lacI: lac repressor; lacI; The lac repressor binds to the lac operator to inhibit transcription in E. coli. This inhibition can be relieved by adding lactose or isopropyl-β-D-thiogalactopyranoside (IPTG).
   6907..6984    -  promoter       lacI promoter: lacI
   6992..7271    -  CDS            TcR (fragment): tetracycline efflux protein; tet; confers resistance to tetracycline
