[The description below was written by a language model from this plasmid's Addgene catalogue record and pLannotate feature annotations shown in this document.]
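Description:
pESUMO-hRORg1 is a bacterial expression plasmid built on the commercial pESUMO backbone for producing human RORγ isoform 1 (gene RORC, also called NR1F3) as an N-terminal His-SUMO fusion in E. coli. It has a pET-like architecture: a pBR322/ColE1-type origin accompanied by the bom mobility region and the rop gene (which restrains copy number), an f1 phage origin, and a β-lactamase gene conferring ampicillin resistance. Two short tetracycline-resistance gene fragments flanking the lacI region appear to be non-functional backbone remnants. The catalogue lists a total size of 7,297 bp, while the sequenced record is 7,292 nt, a minor discrepancy.

Expression is driven by a T7 promoter followed immediately by a lac operator and the strong T7 gene 10 ribosome binding site. The plasmid carries its own lacI gene, so transcription is repressed until IPTG induction and requires a host supplying T7 RNA polymerase. The open reading frame contains a yeast SMT3-derived SUMO tag fused directly to the RORC coding sequence. The N-terminal His tag described in the catalogue is not separately annotated, but presumably lies in the gap between the RBS and SUMO. The annotated RORC match spans about 1.55 kb, shorter than the stated 1,821 bp insert, which may include flanking sequence. A His-tag fragment and a short T7 gene 10-related fragment are annotated downstream of RORC, before the T7 terminator. The record does not show whether these are translated, and they are probably vector remnants.

The His tag permits metal-affinity purification, while SUMO typically improves solubility and can be removed by a SUMO protease. The associated publication concerns conformational changes of RORγ during response element recognition and coregulator engagement, so the plasmid likely supplies recombinant receptor for such biophysical studies.
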