Addgene plasmid #170330: pESUMO-hRORg1
Purpose: Expresses RORg isoform 1 with N-terminal HisSUMO tag in bacteria
Depositing lab: Patrick Griffin. Depositing organization: UF Scripps Biomedical Research. Publication: Conformational Changes of RORgamma During Response Element Recognition and Coregulator Engagement. Strutzenberg TS, Zhu Y, Novick SJ, Garcia-Ordonez RD, Doebelin C, He Y, Chang MR, Kamenecka TM, Edwards DP, Griffin PR. J Mol Biol. 2021 Sep 20;433(22):167258. doi: 10.1016/j.jmb.2021.167258. PubMed 34547329.
Backbone
  Vector backbone: pESUMO
  Backbone manufacturer: LifeSensor
  Backbone size w/o insert (bp): 5476
  Total vector size (bp): 7297
  Vector type: Bacterial Expression
Growth in bacteria
  Bacterial resistance: Ampicillin, 100 μg/mL
  Growth temperature: 37°C
  Growth strain: DH5alpha
  Copy number: Unknown
Gene/Insert
  Gene/Insert name: RORG isoform 1 (alt name: RORgamma)
  Species: H. sapiens (human)
  Insert size (bp): 1821
  Entrez Gene: RORC (a.k.a. IMD42, NR1F3, RORG, RZR-GAMMA, RZRG, TOR)
  Promoter: T7
  Tag / fusion protein: HisSUMO (N terminal on backbone)
  Cloning method: Ligation Independent Cloning
  Sequencing primers: 5′ ACCACTCCTTTAAGAAGGC; 3′ GCTAGTTATTGCTCAGCGG
Terms and licenses: Academic/Nonprofit Terms; Industry Terms: Not Available to Industry
How to cite: pESUMO-hRORg1 was a gift from Patrick Griffin (Addgene plasmid # 170330 ; http://n2t.net/addgene:170330 ; RRID:Addgene_170330)
